>Addgene plasmid #55875 | mRuby-Nucleus-7 | depositor partial sequence | sequence record 86781 | insert sequence
ACTCCGCCCCATTGACGCAAATGGGCGGTAGGCGTGTACGGTGGGAGGTCTATATAAGCAGAGCTGGTTT
AGTGAACCGTCAGATCCGCTAGCGCTACCGGTCGCCACCATGAACAGCCTGATCAAAGAAAACATGCGGA
TGAAGGTGGTGCTGGAAGGCAGCGTGAACGGCCACCAGTTCAAGTGCACCGGCGAGGGCGAGGGCAACCC
CTACATGGGCACCCAGACCATGCGGATCAAAGTGATCGAGGGCGGACCTCTGCCCTTCGCCTTCGACATC
CTGGCCACATCCTTCATGTACGGCAGCCGGACCTTCATCAAGTACCCCAAGGGCATCCCCGATTTCTTCA
AGCAGAGCTTCCCCGAGGGCTTCACCTGGGAGAGAGTGACCAGATACGAGGACGGCGGCGTGATCACCGT
GATGCAGGACACCAGCCTGGAAGATGGCTGCCTGGTGTACCATGCCCAGGTCAGGGGCGTGAATTTTCCC
AGCAACGGCGCCGTGATGCAGAAGAAAACCAAGGGCTGGGAGCCCAACACCGAGATGATGTACCCCGCTG
ACGGCGGACTGAGAGGCTACACCCACATGGCCCTGAAGGTGGACGGCGGAGGGCACCTGAGCTGCAGCTT
CGTGACCACCTACCGATCCAAGAAAACCGTGGGCAACATCAAGATGCCCGGCATCCACGCCGTGGACCAC
CGGCTGGAAAGGCTGGAAGAGTCCGACAACGAGATGTTCGTGGTGCAGCGGGAGCACGCCGTGGCCAAGT
TCGCCGGCCTGGGCGGAGGGTCCGGACTCAGATCTCGAGCTGATCCAAAAAAGAAGAGAAAGGTAGATCC
AAAAAAGAAGAGAAAGGTAGATCCAAAAAAGAAGAGAAAGGTAGGATCCACCGGATCTAGATAACTGATC
ATAATCAGCCATACCACATTTGTAGAGGTTTTACTTGCTTTAAAAAACCTCCCACACCTCCCCCTGAACC
TGAAACATAAAATG
