>Addgene plasmid #55875 | mRuby-Nucleus-7 | addgene partial sequence | sequence record 138229 | SV40pA-R 5'-GAAATTTGTGATGCTATTGC-3'
AACAAGTTAACAACAACAATTGCATTCATTTTATGTTTCAGGTTCAGGGGGAGGTGTGGGAGGTTTTTTA
AAGCAAGTAAAACCTCTACAAATGTGGTATGGCTGATTATGATCAGTTATCTAGATCCGGTGGATCCTAC
CTTTCTCTTCTTTTTTGGATCTACCTTTCTCTTCTTTTTTGGATCTACCTTTCTCTTCTTTTTTGGATCA
GCTCGAGATCTGAGTCCGGACCCTCCGCCCAGGCCGGCGAACTTGGCCACGGCGTGCTCCCGCTGCACCA
CGAACATCTCGTTGTCGGACTCTTCCAGCCTTTCCAGCCGGTGGTCCACGGCGTGGATGCCGGGCATCTT
GATGTTGCCCACGGTTTTCTTGGATCGGTAGGTGGTCACGAAGCTGCAGCTCAGGTGCCCTCCGCCGTCC
ACCTTCAGGGCCATGTGGGTGTAGCCTCTCAGTCCGCCGTCAGCGGGGTACATCATCTCGGTGTTGGGCT
CCCAGCCCTTGGTTTTCTTCTGCATCACGGCGCCGTTGCTGGGAAAATTCACGCCCCTGACCTGGGCATG
GTACACCAGGCAGCCATCTTCCAGGCTGGTGTCCTGCATCACGGTGATCACGCCGCCGTCCTCGTATCTG
GTCACTCTCTCCCAGGTGAAGCCCTCGGGGAAGCTCTGCTTGAAGAAATCGGGGATGCCCTTGGGGTACT
TGATGAAGGTCCGGCTGCCGTACATGAAGGATGTGGCCAGGATGTCGAAGGCGAAGGGCAGAGGTCCGCC
CTCGATCACTTTGATCCGCATGGTCTGGGTGCCCATGTAGGGGTTGCCCTCGCCC
