[The description below was written by a language model from this plasmid's Addgene catalogue record.]
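Description:
mRuby-Nucleus-7 is a mammalian expression plasmid that produces the red fluorescent protein mRuby fused to the nuclear localization signal of the SV40 large T antigen. It is built on a backbone recorded as mRuby-NLS, about 4.75 kb without the insert. The plasmid is maintained at high copy in E. coli under kanamycin selection. It also carries a neomycin resistance marker, so transfected mammalian cells can be selected with G418 to obtain stable lines. The record does not name the origin of replication, and no feature table is provided, so the exact layout of the backbone elements cannot be confirmed here.

Expression is driven by the CMV promoter, a strong constitutive promoter in most mammalian cell types. The listed 3′ sequencing primer suggests an SV40 polyadenylation signal downstream of the coding region. The SV40 T-antigen NLS is a short basic peptide recognized by the importin machinery, and attaching it to mRuby directs the otherwise diffusely distributed fluorescent protein into the nucleus. The record does not say how many copies of the NLS are present, where it sits relative to mRuby, or what the "7" in the name refers to.

The construct serves as a nuclear marker for fluorescence microscopy of live or fixed cells, with recorded excitation and emission maxima of 558 nm and 605 nm. Typical uses supported by the record include labelling nuclei for identification or segmentation, and providing a red nuclear reference alongside spectrally distinct probes such as green or blue ones.
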