Addgene plasmid #55875: mRuby-Nucleus-7
Purpose: Localization: Nucleus, Excitation: 558, Emission: 605
Depositing lab: Michael Davidson. Depositing organization: Florida State University, Tallahassee.
Backbone
  Vector backbone: mRuby-NLS
  Backbone size w/o insert (bp): 4750
  Vector type: Mammalian Expression
  Selectable markers: Neomycin (select with G418)
Growth in bacteria
  Bacterial resistance: Kanamycin, 50 μg/mL
  Growth temperature: 37°C
  Growth strain: DH5alpha
  Copy number: High Copy
Gene/Insert
  Gene/Insert name: SV40 T-Antigen Nuclear Localization Signal (NLS) (alt name: FN824658)
  Promoter: CMV
  Tag / fusion protein: mRuby-NLS
  Cloning method: Unknown
  Sequencing primers: 5′ CMV-F; 3′ SV40pA-R
Terms and licenses: Academic/Nonprofit Terms; Industry Terms
Depositor comments: . Excitation = 558; Emission = 605
How to cite: mRuby-Nucleus-7 was a gift from Michael Davidson (Addgene plasmid # 55875 ; http://n2t.net/addgene:55875 ; RRID:Addgene_55875)
